>Addgene plasmid #114927 | ERECTA C6_pECIA14 | addgene full sequence | sequence record 288226 | Addgene NGS Result
GTAAAACGACGGCCAGTGAATTAATTCGTTGCAGGACAGGATGTGGTGCCCGATGTGACTAGCTCTTTGC
TGCAGGCCGTCCTATCCTCTGGTTCCGATAAGAGACCCAGAACTCCGGCCCCCCACCGCCCACCGCCACC
CCCATACATATGTGGTACGCAAGTAAGAGTGCCTGCGCATGCCCCATGTGCCCCACCAAGAGCTTTGCAT
CCCATACAAGTCCCCAAAGTGGAGAACCGAACCAATTCTTCGCGGGCAGAACAAAAGCTTCTGCACACGT
CTCCACTCGAATTTGGAGCCGGCCGGCGTGTGCAAAAGAGGTGAATCGAACGAAAGACCCGTGTGTAAAG
CCGCGTTTCCAAAATGTATAAAACCGAGAGCATCTGGCCAATGTGCATCAGTTGTGGTCAGCAGCAAAAT
CAAGTGAATCATCTCAGTGCAACTAAAGGGGGGATCCGATCTCAATATGAAGTTATGCATATTACTGGCC
GTCGTGGCCTTTGTTGGCCTCTCGCTCGGGTCAGAGGAGGGAGCAACGTTGCTGGAGATTAAGAAGTCAT
TCAAAGATGTGAACAATGTTCTTTATGACTGGACAACTTCACCTTCTTCGGATTATTGTGTCTGGAGAGG
TGTGTCTTGTGAAAATGTCACCTTCAATGTTGTTGCTCTTAATTTGTCAGATTTGAATCTTGATGGAGAA
ATCTCACCTGCTATTGGAGATCTCAAGAGTCTCTTGTCAATTGATCTGCGAGGTAATCGCTTGTCTGGAC
AAATCCCTGATGAGATTGGTGACTGTTCTTCTTTGCAAAACTTAGACTTATCCTTCAATGAATTAAGTGG
TGACATACCGTTTTCGATTTCGAAGTTGAAGCAACTTGAGCAGCTGATTCTGAAGAATAACCAATTGATA
GGACCGATCCCTTCAACACTTTCACAGATTCCAAACCTGAAAATTCTGGACTTGGCACAGAATAAACTCA
GTGGTGAGATACCAAGACTTATTTACTGGAATGAAGTTCTTCAGTATCTTGGGTTGCGAGGAAACAACTT
AGTCGGTAACATTTCTCCAGATTTGTGTCAACTGACTGGTCTTTGGTATTTTGACGTAAGAAACAACAGT
TTGACTGGTAGTATACCTGAGACGATAGGAAATTGCACTGCCTTCCAGGTTTTGGACTTGTCCTACAATC
AGCTAACTGGTGAGATCCCTTTTGACATCGGCTTCCTGCAAGTTGCAACATTATCATTGCAAGGCAATCA
ACTCTCTGGGAAGATTCCATCAGTGATTGGTCTCATGCAAGCCCTTGCAGTCTTAGATCTAAGTGGCAAC
TTGTTGAGTGGATCTATTCCTCCGATTCTCGGAAATCTTACTTTCACCGAGAAATTGTATTTGCACAGTA
ACAAGCTGACTGGTTCAATTCCACCTGAGCTTGGAAACATGTCAAAACTCCATTACCTGGAACTCAATGA
TAATCATCTCACGGGTCATATACCACCAGAGCTTGGGAAGCTTACTGACTTGTTTGATCTGAATGTGGCC
AACAATGATCTGGAAGGACCTATACCTGATCATCTGAGCTCTTGCACAAATCTAAACAGCTTAAATGTTC
ATGGGAACAAGTTTAGTGGCACTATACCCCGAGCATTTCAAAAGCTAGAAAGTATGACTTACCTTAATCT
GTCCAGCAACAATATCAAAGGTCCAATCCCGGTTGAGCTATCTCGTATCGGTAACTTAGATACATTGGAT
CTTTCCAACAACAAGATAAATGGAATCATTCCTTCTTCCCTTGGTGATTTGGAGCATCTTCTCAAGATGA
ACTTGAGTAGAAATCATATAACTGGTGTAGTTCCAGGCGACTTTGGAAATCTAAGAAGCATCATGGAAAT
AGATCTTTCAAATAATGATATCTCTGGCCCAATTCCAGAAGAGCTTAACCAATTACAGAACATAATTTTG
CTGAGACTGGAAAATAATAACCTGACTGGTAATGTTGGTTCATTAGCCAACTGTCTCAGTCTCACTGTAT
TGAATGTATCTCATAACAACCTCGTAGGTGATATCCCTAAGAACAATAACTTCTCAAGATTTTCACCAGA
CAGCTTCATTGGCAATCCTGGTCTTTGCGGTAGTTGGCTAAACTCACCGTGTCATGATTCTCGTCTGGAG
GTGCTGTTCCAGGGACCAAGCGGCAATCCCGGCGGCGATCTGGCCCCCCAGATGCTGCGCGAGCTGCAGG
AGACCAATGCCGCCCTGCAGGACGTGCGCGAGCTGCTGCGCCACCGCGTGAAGGAGATCACCTTCCTGAA
GAACACCGTGATGGAGTGCGACGCCTGCGGCATGCAGCCCTCTAGAGGCTCCGGCTCCATCATCCCAGTT
GAGGAGGAGAACCCGGACTTCTGGAACCGCGAGGCAGCCGAGGCCCTGGGTGCCGCCAAGAAGCTGCAGC
CTGCACAGACAGCCGCCAAGAACCTCATCATCTTCCTGGGCGATGGGATGGGGGTGTCTACGGTGACAGC
TGCCAGGATCCTAAAAGGGCAGAAGAAGGACAAACTGGGGCCTGAGATACCCCTGGCCATGGACCGCTTC
CCATATGTGGCTCTGTCCAAGACATACAATGTAGACAAACATGTGCCAGACAGTGGAGCCACAGCCACGG
CCTACCTGTGCGGGGTCAAGGGCAACTTCCAGACCATTGGCTTGAGTGCAGCCGCCCGCTTTAACCAGTG
CAACACGACACGCGGCAACGAGGTCATCTCCGTGATGAATCGGGCCAAGAAAGCAGGGAAGTCAGTGGGA
GTGGTAACCACCACACGAGTGCAGCACGCCTCGCCAGCCGGCACCTACGCCCACACGGTGAACCGCAACT
GGTACTCGGACGCCGACGTGCCTGCCTCGGCCCGCCAGGAGGGGTGCCAGGACATCGCTACGCAGCTCAT
CTCCAACATGGACATTGACGTGATCCTAGGTGGAGGCCGAAAGTACATGTTTCGCATGGGAACCCCAGAC
CCTGAGTACCCAGATGACTACAGCCAAGGTGGGACCAGGCTGGACGGGAAGAATCTGGTGCAGGAATGGC
TGGCGAAGCGCCAGGGTGCCCGGTATGTGTGGAACCGCACTGAGCTCATGCAGGCTTCCCTGGACCCGTC
TGTGACCCATCTCATGGGTCTCTTTGAGCCTGGAGACATGAAATACGAGATCCACCGAGACTCCACACTG
GACCCCTCCCTGATGGAGATGACAGAGGCTGCCCTGCGCCTGCTGAGCAGGAACCCCCGCGGCTTCTTCC
TCTTCGTGGAGGGTGGTCGCATCGACCATGGTCATCATGAAAGCAGGGCTTACCGGGCACTGACTGAGAC
GATCATGTTCGACGACGCCATTGAGAGGGCGGGCCAGCTCACCAGCGAGGAGGACACGCTGAGCCTCGTC
ACTGCCGACCACTCCCACGTCTTCTCCTTCGGAGGCTACCCCCTGCGAGGGAGCTCCATCTTCGGGCTGG
CCCCTGGCAAGGCCCGGGACAGGAAGGCCTACACGGTCCTCCTATACGGAAACGGTCCAGGCTATGTGCT
CAAGGACGGCGCCCGGCCGGATGTTACCGAGAGCGAGAGCGGGAGCCCCGAGTATCGGCAGCAGTCAGCA
GTGCCCCTGGACGAAGAGACCCACGCAGGCGAGGACGTGGCGGTGTTCGCGCGCGGCCCGCAGGCGCACC
TGGTTCACGGCGTGCAGGAGCAGACCTTCATAGCGCACGTCATGGCCTTCGCCGCCTGCCTGGAGCCCTA
CACCGCCTGCGACCTGGCGCCCCCCGCCGGCACCACCGACGCCGCGCACCCGGGTTCTAGAGGAAGCACC
TCCGGCGATAACGATTACAAGGATGATGATGATAAGGCCAGCGGCACCGGTCATCATCACCATCACCATT
GAGTTTAAACCCGCTGATCAGCCTCGACTGTGCCTTCTAAGGCCTGAGCTCGCTGATCAGCCTCGATCGA
GGATCCAGACATGATAAGATACATTGATGAGTTTGGACAAACCACAACTAGAATGCAGTGAAAAAAATGC
TTTATTTGTGAAATTTGTGATGCTATTGCTTTATTTGTAACCATTATAAGCTGCAATAAACAAGTTAACA
ACAACAATTGCATTCATTTTATGTTTCAGGTTCAGGGGGAGGTGTGGGAGGTTTTTTAAAGCAAGTAAAA
CCTCTACAAATGTGGTATGGCTGATTATGATCAGTCGACCTGCAGGCATGCAAGCTTGGCGTAATCATGG
TCATAGCTGTTTCCTGTGTGAAATTGTTATCCGCTCACAATTCCACACAACATACGAGCCGGAAGCATAA
AGTGTAAAGCCTGGGGTGCCTAATGAGTGAGCTAACTCACATTAATTGCGTTGCGCTCACTGCCCGCTTT
CCAGTCGGGAAACCTGTCGTGCCAGCTGCATTAATGAATCGGCCAACGCGCGGGGAGAGGCGGTTTGCGT
ATTGGGCGCTCTTCCGCTTCCTCGCTCACTGACTCGCTGCGCTCGGTCGTTCGGCTGCGGCGAGCGGTAT
CAGCTCACTCAAAGGCGGTAATACGGTTATCCACAGAATCAGGGGATAACGCAGGAAAGAACATGTGAGC
AAAAGGCCAGCAAAAGGCCAGGAACCGTAAAAAGGCCGCGTTGCTGGCGTTTTTCCATAGGCTCCGCCCC
CCTGACGAGCATCACAAAAATCGACGCTCAAGTCAGAGGTGGCGAAACCCGACAGGACTATAAAGATACC
AGGCGTTTCCCCCTGGAAGCTCCCTCGTGCGCTCTCCTGTTCCGACCCTGCCGCTTACCGGATACCTGTC
CGCCTTTCTCCCTTCGGGAAGCGTGGCGCTTTCTCATAGCTCACGCTGTAGGTATCTCAGTTCGGTGTAG
GTCGTTCGCTCCAAGCTGGGCTGTGTGCACGAACCCCCCGTTCAGCCCGACCGCTGCGCCTTATCCGGTA
ACTATCGTCTTGAGTCCAACCCGGTAAGACACGACTTATCGCCACTGGCAGCAGCCACTGGTAACAGGAT
TAGCAGAGCGAGGTATGTAGGCGGTGCTACAGAGTTCTTGAAGTGGTGGCCTAACTACGGCTACACTAGA
AGAACAGTATTTGGTATCTGCGCTCTGCTGAAGCCAGTTACCTTCGGAAAAAGAGTTGGTAGCTCTTGAT
CCGGCAAACAAACCACCGCTGGTAGCGGTGGTTTTTTTGTTTGCAAGCAGCAGATTACGCGCAGAAAAAA
AGGATCTCAAGAAGATCCTTTGATCTTTTCTACGGGGTCTGACGCTCAGTGGAACGAAAACTCACGTTAA
GGGATTTTGGTCATGAGATTATCAAAAAGGATCTTCACCTAGATCCTTTTAAATTAAAAATGAAGTTTTA
AATCAATCTAAAGTATATATGAGTAAACTTGGTCTGACAGTTACCAATGCTTAATCAGTGAGGCACCTAT
CTCAGCGATCTGTCTATTTCGTTCATCCATAGTTGCCTGACTCCCCGTCGTGTAGATAACTACGATACGG
GAGGGCTTACCATCTGGCCCCAGTGCTGCAATGATACCGCGAGACCCACGCTCACCGGCTCCAGATTTAT
CAGCAATAAACCAGCCAGCCGGAAGGGCCGAGCGCAGAAGTGGTCCTGCAACTTTATCCGCCTCCATCCA
GTCTATTAATTGTTGCCGGGAAGCTAGAGTAAGTAGTTCGCCAGTTAATAGTTTGCGCAACGTTGTTGCC
ATTGCTACAGGCATCGTGGTGTCACGCTCGTCGTTTGGTATGGCTTCATTCAGCTCCGGTTCCCAACGAT
CAAGGCGAGTTACATGATCCCCCATGTTGTGCAAAAAAGCGGTTAGCTCCTTCGGTCCTCCGATCGTTGT
CAGAAGTAAGTTGGCCGCAGTGTTATCACTCATGGTTATGGCAGCACTGCATAATTCTCTTACTGTCATG
CCATCCGTAAGATGCTTTTCTGTGACTGGTGAGTACTCAACCAAGTCATTCTGAGAATAGTGTATGCGGC
GACCGAGTTGCTCTTGCCCGGCGTCAATACGGGATAATACCGCGCCACATAGCAGAACTTTAAAAGTGCT
CATCATTGGAAAACGTTCTTCGGGGCGAAAACTCTCAAGGATCTTACCGCTGTTGAGATCCAGTTCGATG
TAACCCACTCGTGCACCCAACTGATCTTCAGCATCTTTTACTTTCACCAGCGTTTCTGGGTGAGCAAAAA
CAGGAAGGCAAAATGCCGCAAAAAAGGGAATAAGGGCGACACGGAAATGTTGAATACTCATACTCTTCCT
TTTTCAATATTATTGAAGCATTTATCAGGGTTATTGTCTCATGAGCGGATACATATTTGAATGTATTTAG
AAAAATAAACAAATAGGGGTTCCGCGCACATTTCCCCGAAAAGTGCCACCTGACGTCTAAGAAACCATTA
TTATCATGACATTAACCTATAAAAATAGGCGTATCACGAGGCCCTTTCGTCTCGCGCGTTTCGGTGATGA
CGGTGAAAACCTCTGACACATGCAGCTCCCGGAGACGGTCACAGCTTGTCTGTAAGCGGATGCCGGGAGC
AGACAAGCCCGTCAGGGCGCGTCAGCGGGTGTTGGCGGGTGTCGGGGCTGGCTTAACTATGCGGCATCAG
AGCAGATTGTACTGAGAGTGCACCATATGCGGTGTGAAATACCGCACAGATGCGTAAGGAGAAAATACCG
CATCAGGCGCCATTCGCCATTCAGGCTGCGCAACTGTTGGGAAGGGCGATCGGTGCGGGCCTCTTCGCTA
TTACGCCAGCTGGCGAAAGGGGGATGTGCTGCAAGGCGATTAAGTTGGGTAACGCCAGGGTTTTCCCAGT
CACGACGTT
Features (pLannotate 1.2.2; 19 found; start..end, strand, type, name):
     23..449     +  promoter       MT promoter: Drosophila metallothionein promoter
    467..520     +  sig_peptide    BiP signal sequence: Drosophila BiP signal sequence
    485..2173    +  CDS            ERECTA (fragment): ERECT_ARATH - Also known as ER, QRP1, QRS1, TE1. Experimental evidence at protein level: Swiss-Prot protein existence level 1. Receptor kinase that, together with ERL1 and ERL2, regulates aerial architecture, including inflorescence (e.g. shoot apical meristem-originating organ shape, elongation of the internode and pedicels, and adaxial-abaxial polarity), and stomatal patterning (e.g. density and clustering), probably by tuning cell division and expansion. Redundantly involved with ERL1 in procambial development regulation. Forms a functional ligand-receptor pair with EPF2 (AC Q8LC53) (PubMed
   2201..2380    +  CDS            Comp (fragment): COMP_RAT - Experimental evidence at protein level: Swiss-Prot protein existence level 1. May play a role in the structural integrity of cartilage via its interaction with other extracellular matrix proteins such as the collagens and fibronectin. Can mediate the interaction of chondrocytes with the cartilage extracellular matrix through interaction with cell surface integrin receptors. Could play a role in the pathogenesis of osteoarthritis. Potent suppressor of apoptosis in both primary chondrocytes and transformed cells. Suppresses apoptosis by blocking the activation of caspase-3 and by indu
   2368..3820    +  CDS            SEAP (fragment): secreted alkaline phosphatase from human placenta The natural enzyme has a C-terminal transmembrane sequence that is replaced by a GPI anchor.
   3857..3886    +  CDS            2xFLAG (fragment): two tandem FLAG® epitope tags
   3992..4126    -  polyA_signal   SV40 poly(A) signal: SV40 polyadenylation signal
   4149..4233    -  CDS            large T antigen (fragment): large T antigen from SV40 (simian virus 40)
   4233..4257    +  misc_feature   MCS (fragment): pUC18/19 multiple cloning site
   4294..4310    -  protein_bind   lac operator: The lac repressor binds to the lac operator to inhibit transcription in E. coli. This inhibition can be relieved by adding lactose or isopropyl-β-D-thiogalactopyranoside (IPTG). lac repressor encoded by lacI
   4318..4348    -  promoter       lac promoter: promoter for the E. coli lac operon
   4363..4384    -  protein_bind   CAP binding site: CAP binding activates transcription in the presence of cAMP. E. coli catabolite activator protein
   4397..4489    -  CDS            lacI (fragment): lac repressor; lacI; The lac repressor binds to the lac operator to inhibit transcription in E. coli. This inhibition can be relieved by adding lactose or isopropyl-β-D-thiogalactopyranoside (IPTG).
   4672..5260    -  rep_origin     ori: high-copy-number ColE1/pMB1/pBR322/pUC origin of replication
   5431..6291    -  CDS            AmpR: β-lactamase; bla; confers resistance to ampicillin, carbenicillin, and related antibiotics
   6292..6396    -  promoter       AmpR promoter: bla
   6491..6526    +  CDS            rop (fragment): Rop protein, which maintains plasmids at low copy number; rop
   6628..6727    +  misc_feature   bom (fragment): basis of mobility region from pBR322
   6733..21      -  CDS            lacZα (fragment) (across the origin): LacZα fragment of β-galactosidase; lacZ fragment
