[The description below was written by a language model from this plasmid's Addgene catalogue record and pLannotate feature annotations shown in this document.]
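Description:
ERECTA C6_pECIA14 is an insect-cell expression plasmid built on the pECIA14 backbone for secreted production of a plant receptor ectodomain in Drosophila cell culture. It is propagated in E. coli through a high-copy ColE1/pUC-type origin and selected with ampicillin via the β-lactamase gene. The remaining bacterial features in the annotation (fragments of lacZα, lacI, rop and bom, plus lac promoter/operator elements) appear to be pUC/pBR322-derived backbone remnants rather than functional parts of the payload. No selectable marker for insect cells is annotated.

The expression cassette is driven by the Drosophila metallothionein promoter, which is induced with copper sulfate. It begins with the Drosophila BiP signal sequence, which directs the product into the secretory pathway. This is followed by the extracellular leucine-rich repeat domain of the Arabidopsis thaliana receptor kinase ERECTA (AT2G26330), inserted by ligation-independent cloning. The ectodomain is fused at its C terminus to the pentamerizing coiled-coil helix of rat COMP, human placental alkaline phosphatase, a FLAG epitope and a hexahistidine tag. The His tag is stated by the depositor but not picked up in the feature table. An SV40 polyadenylation signal is annotated downstream of the fusion, on the opposite strand.

In this design, COMP-mediated pentamerization raises the avidity of the secreted protein so that weak extracellular interactions can be captured, while the alkaline phosphatase moiety provides an enzymatic readout of binding. The plasmid is the prey vector of a bait/prey pair and is intended for use with the matching bait construct ERECTA C6_pECIA2. It comes from a study mapping the extracellular interaction network of Arabidopsis leucine-rich repeat receptor kinases.
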