Addgene plasmid #114927: ERECTA C6_pECIA14
Purpose: Prey vector ERECTA C6_pECIA14 should be used with bait vector ERECTA C6_pECIA2.
Depositing lab: Youssef Belkhadir. Depositing organization: Gregor Mendel Institute of Molecular Plant Biology. Publication: An extracellular network of Arabidopsis leucine-rich repeat receptor kinases. Smakowska-Luzan E, Mott GA, Parys K, Stegmann M, Howton TC, Layeghifard M, Neuhold J, Lehner A, Kong J, Grunwald K, Weinberger N, Satbhai SB, Mayer D, Busch W, Madalinski M, Stolt-Bergner P, Provart NJ, Mukhtar MS, Zipfel C, Desveaux D, Guttman DS, Belkhadir Y. Nature. 2018 Jan 18;553(7688):342-346. doi: 10.1038/nature25184. Epub 2018 Jan 10. PubMed 29320478.
Backbone
  Vector backbone: pECIA14
  Backbone manufacturer: Chris Garcia (Addgene plasmid # 47051)
  Vector type: Insect Expression
Growth in bacteria
  Bacterial resistance: Ampicillin, 100 μg/mL
  Growth temperature: 37°C
  Growth strain: DH5alpha
  Copy number: High Copy
Gene/Insert
  Gene/Insert name: AT2G26330
  Species: A. thaliana (mustard weed)
  Entrez Gene: ER (a.k.a. AT2G26330, ERECTA, QRP1, QUANTITATIVE RESISTANCE TO PLECTOSPHAERELLA 1, T1D16.3, T1D16_3)
  Promoter: Metallothionein (Copper-Inducible)
  Cloning method: Ligation Independent Cloning
Terms and licenses: Academic/Nonprofit Terms; Industry Terms: Not Available to Industry
Depositor comments: Plasmid for secreted expression in Drosophila cell culture by induction via CuSO4. Insert is an extracellular domain of indicated LRR-RK, C-terminally tagged with Pentameric rat COMP helix, Alkaline Phosphatase (human, placental), Flag, and hexahistidine tags. Insert Protein Sequence: SEEGATLLEIKKSFKDVNNVLYDWTTSPSSDYCVWRGVSCENVTFNVVALNLSDLNLDGEISPAIGDLKSLLSIDLRGNRLSGQIPDEIGDCSSLQNLDLSFNELSGDIPFSISKLKQLEQLILKNNQLIGPIPSTLSQIPNLKILDLAQNKLSGEIPRLIYWNEVLQYLGLRGNNLVGNISPDLCQLTGLWYFDVRNNSLTGSIPETIGNCTAFQVLDLSYNQLTGEIPFDIGFLQVATLSLQGNQLSGKIPSVIGLMQALAVLDLSGNLLSGSIPPILGNLTFTEKLYLHSNKLTGSIPPELGNMSKLHYLELNDNHLTGHIPPELGKLTDLFDLNVANNDLEGPIPDHLSSCTNLNSLNVHGNKFSGTIPRAFQKLESMTYLNLSSNNIKGPIPVELSRIGNLDTLDLSNNKINGIIPSSLGDLEHLLKMNLSRNHITGVVPGDFGNLRSIMEIDLSNNDISGPIPEELNQLQNIILLRLENNNLTGNVGSLANCLSLTVLNVSHNNLVGDIPKNNNFSRFSPDSFIGNPGLCGSWLNSPCHDSR
How to cite: ERECTA C6_pECIA14 was a gift from Youssef Belkhadir (Addgene plasmid # 114927 ; http://n2t.net/addgene:114927 ; RRID:Addgene_114927)
